Addgene plasmid #183830: pLenti-EML4-ALK variant 3a G1202R
Purpose: Express EML4-ALK fusion variant 3a (E6a;A20) harboring ALK G1202R mutation in mammalian cells
Depositing lab: Aaron Hata. Depositing organization: Massachusetts General Hospital. Publication: Sequential ALK Inhibitors Can Select for Lorlatinib-Resistant Compound ALK Mutations in ALK-Positive Lung Cancer. Yoda S, Lin JJ, Lawrence MS, Burke BJ, Friboulet L, Langenbucher A, Dardaei L, Prutisto-Chang K, Dagogo-Jack I, Timofeevski S, Hubbeling H, Gainor JF, Ferris LA, Riley AK, Kattermann KE, Timonina D, Heist RS, Iafrate AJ, Benes CH, Lennerz JK, Mino-Kenudson M, Engelman JA, Johnson TW, Hata AN, Shaw AT. Cancer Discov. 2018 Jun;8(6):714-729. doi: 10.1158/2159-8290.CD-17-1256. Epub 2018 Apr 12. PubMed 29650534.
Backbone
  Vector backbone: pLenti
  Backbone size w/o insert (bp): 7877
  Total vector size (bp): 10235
  Vector type: Mammalian Expression, Lentiviral
  Selectable markers: Puromycin
Growth in bacteria
  Bacterial resistance: Ampicillin, 100 μg/mL
  Growth temperature: 37°C
  Growth strain: NEB Stable
  Copy number: Unknown
Gene/Insert 1
  Gene/Insert name: ALK Receptor Tyrosine Kinase (alt name: ALK)
  Species: H. sapiens (human)
  Insert size (bp): 1691
  Mutation: G1202R
  GenBank ID: NM_004304
  Entrez Gene: ALK (a.k.a. ALK1, CD246, NBLST3)
  Promoter: CMV
  Tag / fusion protein: The fusion protein of EML4 exon 1-6a and ALK exon 20-29
  Cloning method: TOPO Cloning
  Sequencing primers: 5′ T7
Gene/Insert 2
  Gene/Insert name: EMAP Like 4 (alt name: EML4)
  Species: H. sapiens (human)
  Insert size (bp): 667
  GenBank ID: NM_019063.5
  Entrez Gene: EML4 (a.k.a. C2orf2, ELP120, EMAP-4, EMAPL4, ROPP120)
  Promoter: CMV
  Tag / fusion protein: The fusion protein of EML4 exon 1-6a and ALK exon 20-29
  Cloning method: TOPO Cloning
  Sequencing primers: 5′ T7
Terms and licenses: Academic/Nonprofit Terms; Industry Terms: Not Available to Industry
How to cite: pLenti-EML4-ALK variant 3a G1202R was a gift from Aaron Hata (Addgene plasmid # 183830 ; http://n2t.net/addgene:183830 ; RRID:Addgene_183830)
