[The description below was written by a language model from this plasmid's Addgene catalogue record and pLannotate feature annotations shown in this document.]
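Description:
pLenti-EML4-ALK variant 3a G1202R is an HIV-1-based lentiviral expression plasmid of about 10.2 kb for expressing the human EML4-ALK oncogenic fusion in mammalian cells. It is propagated in E. coli through a high-copy ColE1/pUC-type origin with ampicillin selection (β-lactamase). The viral portion contains a truncated 5' LTR, the Ψ packaging signal with adjoining gag sequence, the Rev response element, the cPPT/CTS, and a self-inactivating ΔU3 3' LTR. Together these allow the transfer RNA to be packaged when helper functions are supplied in trans, and to integrate without reconstituting an active viral promoter. Fragments of SV40 ori, an SV40 poly(A) signal and lac regulatory sequences also appear in the backbone annotation as vector remnants.

The payload is driven by the CMV enhancer/promoter, which spans the sequence origin, followed by a T7 promoter. Between attB1 and attB2 Gateway recombination scars lies a contiguous open reading frame. It joins an EML4 fragment (exons 1–6a) directly to an ALK fragment (exons 20–29, which include the kinase domain), giving the variant 3a (E6a;A20) fusion. The catalogue records a G1202R substitution in ALK. A partial FLAG match is annotated downstream of attB2, but the record does not indicate that the fusion is tagged. An EMCV IRES then links puromycin N-acetyltransferase to the same transcript, so puromycin-resistant cells should also express the fusion, and a WPRE enhances transcript expression. The associated study concerns resistance mutations arising under sequential ALK inhibitor treatment in ALK-positive lung cancer, so the construct suits generation of stable cell models for testing inhibitor sensitivity of this mutant.
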