Features (pLannotate 1.2.2; 30 found; start..end, strand, type, name):
    287..305     +  promoter       T7 promoter: promoter for bacteriophage T7 RNA polymerase
    335..359     +  protein_bind   attB1: mutant version of attB; recombination site for the Gateway® BP reaction BP Clonase™
    380..1045    +  CDS            EML4 (fragment): EMAL4_HUMAN - Also known as C2orf2, EMAPL4. Experimental evidence at protein level: Swiss-Prot protein existence level 1. Essential for the formation and stability of microtubules (MTs) (PubMed:16890222, PubMed:31409757). Required for the organization of the mitotic spindle and for the proper attachment of kinetochores to MTs (PubMed:25789526). Promotes the recruitment of NUDC to the mitotic spindle for mitotic progression (PubMed:25789526). From Homo sapiens (Human).
   1046..2734    +  CDS            ALK (fragment): ALK_HUMAN - Experimental evidence at protein level: Swiss-Prot protein existence level 1. Neuronal receptor tyrosine kinase that is essentially and transiently expressed in specific regions of the central and peripheral nervous systems and plays an important role in the genesis and differentiation of the nervous system. Transduces signals from ligands at the cell surface, through specific activation of the mitogen- activated protein kinase (MAPK) pathway. Phosphorylates almost exclusively at the first tyrosine of the Y-x-x-x-Y-Y motif. Following activation by ligand, ALK induces tyrosine phosp
   2754..2778    -  protein_bind   attB2: mutant version of attB; recombination site for the Gateway® BP reaction BP Clonase™
   2813..2833    +  CDS            FLAG (fragment): FLAG® epitope tag, followed by an enterokinase cleavage site
   2986..3448    +  misc_feature   IRES: internal ribosome entry site (IRES) of the encephalomyocarditis virus (EMCV)
   3462..4061    +  CDS            PuroR: puromycin N-acetyltransferase; pac from Streptomyces alboniger; confers resistance to puromycin
   4078..4666    +  misc_feature   WPRE: woodchuck hepatitis virus posttranscriptional regulatory element
   4674..4739    +  CDS            nef (fragment): NEF_HV1Z2 - Experimental evidence at protein level: Swiss-Prot protein existence level 1. Extracellular Nef protein targets CD4(+) T-lymphocytes for apoptosis by interacting with CXCR4 surface receptors. From Human immunodeficiency virus type 1 group M subtype D (isolate Z2/CDC-Z34) (HIV-1).
   4741..4974    +  LTR            3' LTR (ΔU3): self-inactivating 3' long terminal repeat (LTR) from HIV-1
   5179..5283    +  promoter       AmpR promoter: bla
   5284..6144    +  CDS            AmpR: β-lactamase; bla; confers resistance to ampicillin, carbenicillin, and related antibiotics
   6315..6903    +  rep_origin     ori: high-copy-number ColE1/pMB1/pBR322/pUC origin of replication
   7086..7140    +  CDS            lacI (fragment): lac repressor; lacI; The lac repressor binds to the lac operator to inhibit transcription in E. coli. This inhibition can be relieved by adding lactose or isopropyl-β-D-thiogalactopyranoside (IPTG).
   7146..7239    +  rep_origin     SV40 ori (fragment): SV40 origin of replication
   7264..7301    +  CDS            lacI (fragment): lac repressor; lacI; The lac repressor binds to the lac operator to inhibit transcription in E. coli. This inhibition can be relieved by adding lactose or isopropyl-β-D-thiogalactopyranoside (IPTG).
   7314..7335    +  protein_bind   CAP binding site: CAP binding activates transcription in the presence of cAMP. E. coli catabolite activator protein
   7350..7380    +  promoter       lac promoter: promoter for the E. coli lac operon
   7388..7404    +  protein_bind   lac operator: The lac repressor binds to the lac operator to inhibit transcription in E. coli. This inhibition can be relieved by adding lactose or isopropyl-β-D-thiogalactopyranoside (IPTG). lac repressor encoded by lacI
   7438..7521    +  polyA_signal   SV40 poly(A) signal (fragment): SV40 polyadenylation signal
   7688..8017    +  CDS            nef (fragment): NEF_HV1BR - Experimental evidence at protein level: Swiss-Prot protein existence level 1. Extracellular Nef protein targets CD4(+) T-lymphocytes for apoptosis by interacting with CXCR4 surface receptors (PubMed:14990729). From Human immunodeficiency virus type 1 group M subtype B (isolate BRU/LAI) (HIV-1).
   8065..8322    +  LTR            5' LTR (truncated): truncated 5' long terminal repeat (LTR) from HIV-1
   8369..8494    +  misc_feature   HIV-1 Ψ: packaging signal of human immunodeficiency virus type 1
   8478..8816    +  CDS            HIV-1 gag (fragment): gag protein from human immunodeficiency virus 1; gag
   8991..9224    +  misc_feature   RRE: The Rev response element (RRE) of HIV-1 allows for Rev-dependent mRNA export from the nucleus to the cytoplasm.
   9601..9701    +  CDS            Rev (fragment): human immunodeficiency virus 1 (HIV-1) Rev protein; rev; enhances nuclear export of unspliced and incompletely spliced viral mRNAs
   9750..9867    +  misc_feature   cPPT/CTS: central polypurine tract and central termination sequence of HIV-1
   9919..10222   +  enhancer       CMV enhancer: human cytomegalovirus immediate early enhancer
  10223..191     +  promoter       CMV promoter (across the origin): human cytomegalovirus (CMV) immediate early promoter
>Addgene plasmid #183830 | pLenti-EML4-ALK variant 3a G1202R | addgene full sequence | sequence record 360489 | Addgene NGS Result
GGCAGTACATCAATGGGCGTGGATAGCGGTTTGACTCACGGGGATTTCCAAGTCTCCACCCCATTGACGT
CAATGGGAGTTTGTTTTGGCACCAAAATCAACGGGACTTTCCAAAATGTCGTAACAACTCCGCCCCATTG
ACGCAAATGGGCGGTAGGCGTGTACGGTGGGAGGTCTATATAAGCAGAGCTCGTTTAGTGAACCGTCAGA
TCGCCTGGAGACGCCATCCACGCTGTTTTGACCTCCATAGAAGACACCGGCGGCCGCAGATCTCTCGAGG
TTGATCTAATACGACTCACTATAGGGAGACCCAAGCTGGCTAGTTAAGCTATCAACAAGTTTGTACAAAA
AAGCAGGCTCCGCGGCCGCCCCCTTCACCATGGACGGTTTCGCCGGCAGTCTCGATGATAGTATTTCTGC
TGCAAGTACTTCTGATGTTCAAGATCGCCTGTCAGCTCTTGAGTCACGAGTTCAGCAACAAGAAGATGAA
ATCACTGTGCTAAAGGCGGCTTTGGCTGATGTTTTGAGGCGTCTTGCAATCTCTGAAGATCATGTGGCCT
CAGTGAAAAAATCAGTCTCAAGTAAAGGCCAACCAAGCCCTCGAGCAGTTATTCCCATGTCCTGTATAAC
CAATGGAAGTGGTGCAAACAGAAAACCAAGTCATACCAGTGCTGTCTCAATTGCAGGAAAAGAAACTCTT
TCATCTGCTGCTAAAAGTGGTACAGAAAAAAAGAAAGAAAAACCACAAGGACAGAGAGAAAAAAAAGAGG
AATCTCATTCTAATGATCAAAGTCCACAAATTCGAGCATCACCTTCTCCCCAGCCCTCTTCACAACCTCT
CCAAATACACAGACAAACTCCAGAAAGCAAGAATGCTACTCCCACCAAAAGCATAAAACGACCATCACCA
GCTGAAAAGTCACATAATTCTTGGGAAAATTCAGATGATAGCCGTAATAAATTGTCGAAAATACCTTCAA
CACCCAAATTAATACCAAAAGTTACCAAAACTGCAGACAAGCATAAAGATGTCATCATCAACCAAGTGTA
CCGCCGGAAGCACCAGGAGCTGCAAGCCATGCAGATGGAGCTGCAGAGCCCTGAGTACAAGCTGAGCAAG
CTCCGCACCTCGACCATCATGACCGACTACAACCCCAACTACTGCTTTGCTGGCAAGACCTCCTCCATCA
GTGACCTGAAGGAGGTGCCGCGGAAAAACATCACCCTCATTCGGGGTCTGGGCCATGGCGCCTTTGGGGA
GGTGTATGAAGGCCAGGTGTCCGGAATGCCCAACGACCCAAGCCCCCTGCAAGTGGCTGTGAAGACGCTG
CCTGAAGTGTGCTCTGAACAGGACGAACTGGATTTCCTCATGGAAGCCCTGATCATCAGCAAATTCAACC
ACCAGAACATTGTTCGCTGCATTGGGGTGAGCCTGCAATCCCTGCCCCGGTTCATCCTGCTGGAGCTCAT
GGCGGGGAGAGACCTCAAGTCCTTCCTCCGAGAGACCCGCCCTCGCCCGAGCCAGCCCTCCTCCCTGGCC
ATGCTGGACCTTCTGCACGTGGCTCGGGACATTGCCTGTGGCTGTCAGTATTTGGAGGAAAACCACTTCA
TCCACCGAGACATTGCTGCCAGAAACTGCCTCTTGACCTGTCCAGGCCCTGGAAGAGTGGCCAAGATTGG
AGACTTCGGGATGGCCCGAGACATCTACAGGGCGAGCTACTATAGAAAGGGAGGCTGTGCCATGCTGCCA
GTTAAGTGGATGCCCCCAGAGGCCTTCATGGAAGGAATATTCACTTCTAAAACAGACACATGGTCCTTTG
GAGTGCTGCTATGGGAAATCTTTTCTCTTGGATATATGCCATACCCCAGCAAAAGCAACCAGGAAGTTCT
GGAGTTTGTCACCAGTGGAGGCCGGATGGACCCACCCAAGAACTGCCCTGGGCCTGTATACCGGATAATG
ACTCAGTGCTGGCAACATCAGCCTGAAGACAGGCCCAACTTTGCCATCATTTTGGAGAGGATTGAATACT
GCACCCAGGACCCGGATGTAATCAACACCGCTTTGCCGATAGAATATGGTCCACTTGTGGAAGAGGAAGA
GAAAGTGCCTGTGAGGCCCAAGGACCCTGAGGGGGTTCCTCCTCTCCTGGTCTCTCAACAGGCAAAACGG
GAGGAGGAGCGCAGCCCAGCTGCCCCACCACCTCTGCCTACCACCTCCTCTGGCAAGGCTGCAAAGAAAC
CCACAGCTGCAGAGGTCTCTGTTCGAGTCCCTAGAGGGCCGGCCGTGGAAGGGGGACACGTGAATATGGC
ATTCTCTCAGTCCAACCCTCCTTCGGAGTTGCACAAGGTCCACGGATCCAGAAACAAGCCCACCAGCTTG
TGGAACCCAACGTACGGCTCCTGGTTTACAGAGAAACCCACCAAAAAGAATAATCCTATAGCAAAGAAGG
AGCCACACGACAGGGGTAACCTGGGGCTGGAGGGAAGCTGTACTGTCCCACCTAACGTTGCAACTGGGAG
ACTTCCGGGGGCCTCACTGCTCCTAGAGCCCTCTTCGCTGACTGCCAATATGAAGGAGGTACCTCTGTTC
AGGCTACGTCACTTCCCTTGTGGGAATGTCAATTACGGCTACCAGCAACAGGGCTTGCCCTTAGAAGCCG
CTACTGCCCCTGGAGCTGGTCATTACGAGGATACCATTCTGAAAAGCAAGAATAGCATGAACCAGCCTGG
GCCCTGAAAGGGTGGGCGCGCCGACCCAGCTTTCTTGTACAAAGTGGTTTAGCTAGAGGGCCCGCGGTTC
GAACTCGAGGACTACAAGGACGACGATGACAAGTCGGCCGCTGGAGGATACCCCTACGACGTGCCCGACT
ACGCCTAGAATTCCGCCCCCCCCCCTAACGTTACTGGCCGAAGCCGCTTGGAATAAGGCCGGTGTGCGTT
TGTCTATATGTTATTTTCCACCATATTGCCGTCTTTTGGCAATGTGAGGGCCCGGAAACCTGGCCCTGTC
TTCTTGACGAGCATTCCTAGGGGTCTTTCCCCTCTCGCCAAAGGAATGCAAGGTCTGTTGAATGTCGTGA
AGGAAGCAGTTCCTCTGGAAGCTTCTTGAAGACAAACAACGTCTGTAGCGACCCTTTGCAGGCAGCGGAA
CCCCCCACCTGGCGACAGGTGCCTCTGCGGCCAAAAGCCACGTGTATAAGATACACCTGCAAAGGCGGCA
CAACCCCAGTGCCACGTTGTGAGTTGGATAGTTGTGGAAAGAGTCAAATGGCTCTCCTCAAGCGTATTCA
ACAAGGGGCTGAAGGATGCCCAGAAGGTACCCCATTGTATGGGATCTGATCTGGGGCCTCGGTGCACATG
CTTTACATGTGTTTAGTCGAGGTTAAAAAAACGTCTAGGCCCCCCGAACCACGGGGACGTGGTTTTCCTT
TGAAAAACACGATGATAATATGGCCACAACCATGACCGAGTACAAGCCCACGGTGCGCCTCGCCACCCGC
GACGACGTCCCCAGGGCCGTACGCACCCTCGCCGCCGCGTTCGCCGACTACCCCGCCACGCGCCACACCG
TCGATCCGGACCGCCACATCGAGCGGGTCACCGAGCTGCAAGAACTCTTCCTCACGCGCGTCGGGCTCGA
CATCGGCAAGGTGTGGGTCGCGGACGACGGCGCCGCGGTGGCGGTCTGGACCACGCCGGAGAGCGTCGAA
GCGGGGGCGGTGTTCGCCGAGATCGGCCCGCGCATGGCCGAGTTGAGCGGTTCCCGGCTGGCCGCGCAGC
AACAGATGGAAGGCCTCCTGGCGCCGCACCGGCCCAAGGAGCCCGCGTGGTTCCTGGCCACCGTCGGCGT
CTCGCCCGACCACCAGGGCAAGGGTCTGGGCAGCGCCGTCGTGCTCCCCGGAGTGGAGGCGGCCGAGCGC
GCCGGGGTGCCCGCCTTCCTGGAGACCTCCGCGCCCCGCAACCTCCCCTTCTACGAGCGGCTCGGCTTCA
CCGTCACCGCCGACGTCGAGGTGCCCGAAGGACCGCGCACCTGGTGCATGACCCGCAAGCCCGGTGCCTG
ATGCATCGATGGATCCTAATCAACCTCTGGATTACAAAATTTGTGAAAGATTGACTGGTATTCTTAACTA
TGTTGCTCCTTTTACGCTATGTGGATACGCTGCTTTAATGCCTTTGTATCATGCTATTGCTTCCCGTATG
GCTTTCATTTTCTCCTCCTTGTATAAATCCTGGTTGCTGTCTCTTTATGAGGAGTTGTGGCCCGTTGTCA
GGCAACGTGGCGTGGTGTGCACTGTGTTTGCTGACGCAACCCCCACTGGTTGGGGCATTGCCACCACCTG
TCAGCTCCTTTCCGGGACTTTCGCTTTCCCCCTCCCTATTGCCACGGCGGAACTCATCGCCGCCTGCCTT
GCCCGCTGCTGGACAGGGGCTCGGCTGTTGGGCACTGACAATTCCGTGGTGTTGTCGGGGAAATCATCGT
CCTTTCCTTGGCTGCTCGCCTGTGTTGCCACCTGGATTCTGCGCGGGACGTCCTTCTGCTACGTCCCTTC
GGCCCTCAATCCAGCGGACCTTCCTTCCCGCGGCCTGCTGCCGGCTCTGCGGCCTCTTCCGCGTCTTCGC
CTTCGCCCTCAGACGAGTCGGATCTCCCTTTGGGCCGCCTCCCCGCCTGAGATCCTTTAAGACCAATGAC
TTACAAGGCAGCTGTAGATCTTAGCCACTTTTTAAAAGAAAAGGGGGGACTGGAAGGGCTAATTCACTCC
CAACGAAGACAAGATCTGCTTTTTGCTTGTACTGGGTCTCTCTGGTTAGACCAGATCTGAGCCTGGGAGC
TCTCTGGCTAACTAGGGAACCCACTGCTTAAGCCTCAATAAAGCTTGCCTTGAGTGCTTCAAGTAGTGTG
TGCCCGTCTGTTGTGTGACTCTGGTAACTAGAGATCCCTCAGACCCTTTTAGTCAGTGTGGAAAATCTCT
AGCAGTAGTAGTTCATGTCATCTTATTATTCAGTATTTATAACTTGCAAAGAAATGAATATCAGAGAGTG
AGAGGCCCGGGTTAATTAAGGAAAGGGCTAGATCATTCTTGAAGACGAAAGGGCCTCGTGATACGCCTAT
TTTTATAGGTTAATGTCATGATAATAATGGTTTCTTAGACGTCAGGTGGCACTTTTCGGGGAAATGTGCG
CGGAACCCCTATTTGTTTATTTTTCTAAATACATTCAAATATGTATCCGCTCATGAGACAATAACCCTGA
TAAATGCTTCAATAATATTGAAAAAGGAAGAGTATGAGTATTCAACATTTCCGTGTCGCCCTTATTCCCT
TTTTTGCGGCATTTTGCCTTCCTGTTTTTGCTCACCCAGAAACGCTGGTGAAAGTAAAAGATGCTGAAGA
TCAGTTGGGTGCACGAGTGGGTTACATCGAACTGGATCTCAACAGCGGTAAGATCCTTGAGAGTTTTCGC
CCCGAAGAACGTTTTCCAATGATGAGCACTTTTAAAGTTCTGCTATGTGGCGCGGTATTATCCCGTGTTG
ACGCCGGGCAAGAGCAACTCGGTCGCCGCATACACTATTCTCAGAATGACTTGGTTGAGTACTCACCAGT
CACAGAAAAGCATCTTACGGATGGCATGACAGTAAGAGAATTATGCAGTGCTGCCATAACCATGAGTGAT
AACACTGCGGCCAACTTACTTCTGACAACGATCGGAGGACCGAAGGAGCTAACCGCTTTTTTGCACAACA
TGGGGGATCATGTAACTCGCCTTGATCGTTGGGAACCGGAGCTGAATGAAGCCATACCAAACGACGAGCG
TGACACCACGATGCCTGTAGCAATGGCAACAACGTTGCGCAAACTATTAACTGGCGAACTACTTACTCTA
GCTTCCCGGCAACAATTAATAGACTGGATGGAGGCGGATAAAGTTGCAGGACCACTTCTGCGCTCGGCCC
TTCCGGCTGGCTGGTTTATTGCTGATAAATCTGGAGCCGGTGAGCGTGGGTCTCGCGGTATCATTGCAGC
ACTGGGGCCAGATGGTAAGCCCTCCCGTATCGTAGTTATCTACACGACGGGGAGTCAGGCAACTATGGAT
GAACGAAATAGACAGATCGCTGAGATAGGTGCCTCACTGATTAAGCATTGGTAACTGTCAGACCAAGTTT
ACTCATATATACTTTAGATTGATTTAAAACTTCATTTTTAATTTAAAAGGATCTAGGTGAAGATCCTTTT
TGATAATCTCATGACCAAAATCCCTTAACGTGAGTTTTCGTTCCACTGAGCGTCAGACCCCGTAGAAAAG
ATCAAAGGATCTTCTTGAGATCCTTTTTTTCTGCGCGTAATCTGCTGCTTGCAAACAAAAAAACCACCGC
TACCAGCGGTGGTTTGTTTGCCGGATCAAGAGCTACCAACTCTTTTTCCGAAGGTAACTGGCTTCAGCAG
AGCGCAGATACCAAATACTGTTCTTCTAGTGTAGCCGTAGTTAGGCCACCACTTCAAGAACTCTGTAGCA
CCGCCTACATACCTCGCTCTGCTAATCCTGTTACCAGTGGCTGCTGCCAGTGGCGATAAGTCGTGTCTTA
CCGGGTTGGACTCAAGACGATAGTTACCGGATAAGGCGCAGCGGTCGGGCTGAACGGGGGGTTCGTGCAC
ACAGCCCAGCTTGGAGCGAACGACCTACACCGAACTGAGATACCTACAGCGTGAGCTATGAGAAAGCGCC
ACGCTTCCCGAAGGGAGAAAGGCGGACAGGTATCCGGTAAGCGGCAGGGTCGGAACAGGAGAGCGCACGA
GGGAGCTTCCAGGGGGAAACGCCTGGTATCTTTATAGTCCTGTCGGGTTTCGCCACCTCTGACTTGAGCG
TCGATTTTTGTGATGCTCGTCAGGGGGGCGGAGCCTATGGAAAAACGCCAGCAACGCGGCCTTTTTACGG
TTCCTGGCCTTTTGCTGGCCTTTTGCTCACATGTTCTTTCCTGCGTTATCCCCTGATTCTGTGGATAACC
GTATTACCGCCTTTGAGTGAGCTGATACCGCTCGCCGCAGCCGAACGACCGAGCGCAGCGAGTCAGTGAG
CGAGGAAGCGGAAGAGCGCCCAATACGCAAACCGCCTCTCCCCGCGCGTTGGCCGATTCATTAATGCAGC
AAGCTCATGGCTGACTAATTTTTTTTATTTATGCAGAGGCCGAGGCCGCCTCGGCCTCTGAGCTATTCCA
GAAGTAGTGAGGAGGCTTTTTTGGAGGCCTAGGCTTTTGCAAAAAGCTCCCCGTGGCACGACAGGTTTCC
CGACTGGAAAGCGGGCAGTGAGCGCAACGCAATTAATGTGAGTTAGCTCACTCATTAGGCACCCCAGGCT
TTACACTTTATGCTTCCGGCTCGTATGTTGTGTGGAATTGTGAGCGGATAACAATTTCACACAGGAAACA
GCTATGACATGATTACGAATTTCACAAATAAAGCATTTTTTTCACTGCATTCTAGTTGTGGTTTGTCCAA
ACTCATCAATGTATCTTATCATGTCTGGATCAACTGGATAACTCAAGCTAACCAAAATCATCCCAAACTT
CCCACCCCATACCCTATTACCACTGCCAATTACCTGTGGTTTCATTTACTCTAAACCTGTGATTCCTCTG
AATTATTTTCATTTTAAAGAAATTGTATTTGTTAAATATGTACTACAAACTTAGTAGTTGGAAGGGCTAA
TTCACTCCCAAAGAAGACAAGATATCCTTGATCTGTGGATCTACCACACACAAGGCTACTTCCCTGATTA
GCAGAACTACACACCAGGGCCAGGGGTCAGATATCCACTGACCTTTGGATGGTGCTACAAGCTAGTACCA
GTTGAGCCAGATAAGGTAGAAGAGGCCAATAAAGGAGAGAACACCAGCTTGTTACACCCTGTGAGCCTGC
ATGGGATGGATGACCCGGAGAGAGAAGTGTTAGAGTGGAGGTTTGACAGCCGCCTAGCATTTCATCACGT
GGCCCGAGAGCTGCATCCGGAGTACTTCAAGAACTGCTGATATCGAGCTTGCTACAAGGGACTTTCCGCT
GGGGACTTTCCAGGGAGGCGTGGCCTGGGCGGGACTGGGGAGTGGCGAGCCCTCAGATCCTGCATATAAG
CAGCTGCTTTTTGCCTGTACTGGGTCTCTCTGGTTAGACCAGATCTGAGCCTGGGAGCTCTCTGGCTAAC
TAGGGAACCCACTGCTTAAGCCTCAATAAAGCTTGCCTTGAGTGCTTCAAGTAGTGTGTGCCCGTCTGTT
GTGTGACTCTGGTAACTAGAGATCCCTCAGACCCTTTTAGTCAGTGTGGAAAATCTCTAGCAGTGGCGCC
CGAACAGGGACTTGAAAGCGAAAGGGAAACCAGAGGAGCTCTCTCGACGCAGGACTCGGCTTGCTGAAGC
GCGCACGGCAAGAGGCGAGGGGCGGCGACTGGTGAGTACGCCAAAAATTTTGACTAGCGGAGGCTAGAAG
GAGAGAGATGGGTGCGAGAGCGTCAGTATTAAGCGGGGGAGAATTAGATCGCGATGGGAAAAAATTCGGT
TAAGGCCAGGGGGAAAGAAAAAATATAAATTAAAACATATAGTATGGGCAAGCAGGGAGCTAGAACGATT
CGCAGTTAATCCTGGCCTGTTAGAAACATCAGAAGGCTGTAGACAAATACTGGGACAGCTACAACCATCC
CTTCAGACAGGATCAGAAGAACTTAGATCATTATATAATACAGTAGCAACCCTCTATTGTGTGCATCAAA
GGATAGAGATAAAAGACACCAAGGAAGCTTTAGACAAGATAGAGGAAGAGCAAAACAAAAGTAAGACCAC
CGCACAGCAAGCGGCCGGCCGCTGATCTTCAGACCTGGAGGAGGAGATATGAGGGACAATTGGAGAAGTG
AATTATATAAATATAAAGTAGTAAAAATTGAACCATTAGGAGTAGCACCCACCAAGGCAAAGAGAAGAGT
GGTGCAGAGAGAAAAAAGAGCAGTGGGAATAGGAGCTTTGTTCCTTGGGTTCTTGGGAGCAGCAGGAAGC
ACTATGGGCGCAGCGTCAATGACGCTGACGGTACAGGCCAGACAATTATTGTCTGGTATAGTGCAGCAGC
AGAACAATTTGCTGAGGGCTATTGAGGCGCAACAGCATCTGTTGCAACTCACAGTCTGGGGCATCAAGCA
GCTCCAGGCAAGAATCCTGGCTGTGGAAAGATACCTAAAGGATCAACAGCTCCTGGGGATTTGGGGTTGC
TCTGGAAAACTCATTTGCACCACTGCTGTGCCTTGGAATGCTAGTTGGAGTAATAAATCTCTGGAACAGA
TTTGGAATCACACGACCTGGATGGAGTGGGACAGAGAAATTAACAATTACACAAGCTTAATACACTCCTT
AATTGAAGAATCGCAAAACCAGCAAGAAAAGAATGAACAAGAATTATTGGAATTAGATAAATGGGCAAGT
TTGTGGAATTGGTTTAACATAACAAATTGGCTGTGGTATATAAAATTATTCATAATGATAGTAGGAGGCT
TGGTAGGTTTAAGAATAGTTTTTGCTGTACTTTCTATAGTGAATAGAGTTAGGCAGGGATATTCACCATT
ATCGTTTCAGACCCACCTCCCAACCCCGAGGGGACCCGACAGGCCCGAAGGAATAGAAGAAGAAGGTGGA
GAGAGAGACAGAGACAGATCCATTCGATTAGTGAACGGATCTCGACGGTATCGCCGAATTAATTCACAAA
TGGCAGTATTCATCCACAATTTTAAAAGAAAAGGGGGGATTGGGGGGTACAGTGCAGGGAAAAGAATAGT
AGACATAATAGCAACAGACATACAAACTAAAGAATTACAAAAACAAATTACAAAAATTCAAAATTTTCGG
GTTTATTACAGGGACAGCAGAGATCCAGTTTGGACTAGTGGAGTTCCGCGTTACATAACTTACGGTAAAT
GGCCCGCCTGGCTGACCGCCCAACGACCCCCGCCCATTGACGTCAATAATGACGTATGTTCCCATAGTAA
CGCCAATAGGGACTTTCCATTGACGTCAATGGGTGGAGTATTTACGGTAAACTGCCCACTTGGCAGTACA
TCAAGTGTATCATATGCCAAGTACGCCCCCTATTGACGTCAATGACGGTAAATGGCCCGCCTGGCATTAT
GCCCAGTACATGACCTTATGGGACTTTCCTACTTGGCAGTACATCTACGTATTAGTCATCGCTATTACCA
TGGTGATGCGGTTTT
